>Addgene plasmid #147152 | pAc5.1B-EGFP-DmGW182_539-1384-dsRNAres_O | depositor full sequence | sequence record 289599 | Full Sequence
CTTCAAGGAATTAATTCTATATTCTAAAAACACAAATGATACTTCTAAAAAAAATCATGAATGGCATCAA
CTCTGAATCAAATCTTTGCAGATGCACCTACTTCTCATTTCCACTGTCACATCATTTTTCCAGATCTCGC
TGCCTGTTATGTGGCCCACAAACCAAGACACGTTTTATGGCCATTAAAGCTGGCTGATCGTCGCCAAACA
CCAAATACATATCAATATGTACATTCGAGAAAGAAGCGATCAAAGAAGCGTCTTCGGGCGAGTAGGAGAA
TGCGGAGGAGAAGGAGAACGAGCTGATCTAGTATCTCTCCACAATCCAATGCCAACTGACCAACTGGCCA
TATTCGGAGCAATTTGAAGCCAATTTCCATCGCCTGGCGATCGCTCCATTCTTGGCTATATGTTTTTCAC
CGTTCCCGGGGCCATTTTCAAAGACTCGTCGGTAAGATAAGATTGTGTCACTCGCTGTCTCTCTTCATTT
GTCGAAGAATGCTGAGGAATTTCGCGATGACGTCGGCGAGTATTTTGAAGAATGAGAATAATTTGTATTT
ATACGAAAATCAGTTAGTGGAATTTTCTACAAAAACATGTTATCTATAGATAATTTTGTTGCAAAATATG
TTGACTATGACAAAGATTGTATGTATATACCTTTAATGTATTCTCATTTTCTTATGTATTTATAATGGCA
ATGATGATACTGATGATATTTTAAGATGATGCCAGACCACAGGCTGATTTCTGCGTCTTTTGCCGAACGC
AGTGCATGTGCGGTTGTTGTTTTTTGGAATAGTTTCAATTTTCGGACTGTCCGCTTTGATTTCAGTTTCT
TGGCTTATTCAAAAAGCAAAGTAAAGCCAAAAAAGCGAGATGGCAATACCAAATGCGGCAAAACGGTAGT
GGAAGGAAAGGGGTGCGGGGCAGCGGAAGGAAGGGTGGGGCGGGGCGTGGCGGGGTCTGTGGCTGGGCGC
GACGTCACCGACGTTGGAGCCACTCCTTTGACCATGTGTGCGTGTGTGTATTATTCGTGTCTCGCCACTC
GCCGGTTGTTTTTTTCTTTTTATCTCGCTCTCTCTAGCGCCATCTCGTACGCATGCTCAACGCACCGCAT
GTTGCCGTGTCCTTTATGCGTCATTTTGGCTCGAAATAGGCAATTATTTAAACAAAGATTAGTCAACGAA
AACGCTAAAATAAATAAGTCTACAATATGGTTACTTATTGCCATGTGTGTGCAGCCAACGATAGCAACAA
AAGCAACAACACAGTGGCTTTCCCTCTTTCACTTTTTGTTTGCAAGCGCGTGCGAGCAAGACGGCACGAC
CGGCAAACGCAATTACGCTGACAAAGAGCAGACGAAGTTTTGGCCGAAAAACATCAAGGCGCCTGATACG
AATGCATTTGCAATAACAATTGCGATATTTAATATTGTTTATGAAGCTGTTTGACTTCAAAACACACAAA
AAAAAAAATAAAACAAATTATTTGAAAGAGAATTAGGAATCGGACAGCTTATCGTTACGGGCTAACAGCA
CACCGAGACGAAATAGCTTACCTGACGTCACAGCCTCTGGAAGAACTGCCGCCAAGCAGAGAGAGAGAGA
AAAAGAGGGAGAGCAGCTTAGACCGCATGTGCTTGTGTGTGAGGCGTCTCTCTCTTCGTCTCCTGTTTGC
GCAAACGCATAGACTGCACTGAGAAAATCGATTACCTATTTTTTATGAATGAATATTTGCACTATTACTA
TTCAAAACTATTAAGATAGCAATCACATTCAATAGCCAAATACTATACCACCTGAGCGATGCAACGAAAT
GATCAATTTGAGCAAAAATGCTGCATATTTAGGACGGCATCATTATAGAAATGCTTCTTGCTGTGTACTT
TTCTCTCGTCTGGCAGCTGTTTCGCCGTTATTGTTAAAACCGGCTTAAGTTAGGTGTGTTTTCTACGACT
AGTGATGCCCCTACTAGAAGATGTGTGTTGCACAAATGTCCCTGAATAACCAATTTGAAGTGCAGATAGC
AGTAAACGTAAGCTAATATGAATATTATTTAACTGTAATGTTTTAATATCGCTGGACATTACTAATAAAC
CCACTATAAACACATGTACATATGTATGTTTTGGCATACAATGAGTAGTTGGGGAAAAAATGTGTAAAAG
CACCGTGACCATCACAGCATAAAGATAACCAGCTGAAGTATCGAATATGAGTAACCCCCAAATTGAATCA
CATGCCGCAACTGATAGGACCCATGGAAGTACACTCTTCATGGCGATATACAAGACACACACAAGCACGA
ACACCCAGTTGCGGAGGAAATTCTCCGTAAATGAAAACCCAATCGGCGAACAATTCATACCCATATATGG
TAAAAGTTTTGAACGCGACTTGAGAGCGGAGAGCATTGCGGCTGATAAGGTTTTAGCGCTAAGCGGGCTT
TATAAAACGGGCTGCGGGACCAGTTTTCATATCACTACCGTTTGAGTTCTTGTGCTGTGTGGATACTCCT
CCCGACACAAAGCCGCTCCATCAGCCAGCAGTCGTCTAATCCAGAGACCCCGGATCGGGGTACCAACATG
GTGAGCAAGGGCGAGGAGCTGTTCACCGGGGTGGTGCCCATCCTGGTCGAGCTGGACGGCGACGTAAACG
GCCACAAGTTCAGCGTGTCCGGCGAGGGCGAGGGCGATGCCACCTACGGCAAGCTGACCCTGAAGTTCAT
CTGCACCACCGGCAAGCTGCCCGTGCCCTGGCCCACCCTCGTGACCACCCTGACCTACGGCGTGCAGTGC
TTCAGCCGCTACCCCGACCACATGAAGCAGCACGACTTCTTCAAGTCCGCCATGCCCGAAGGCTACGTCC
AGGAGCGCACCATCTTCTTCAAGGACGACGGCAACTACAAGACCCGCGCCGAGGTGAAGTTCGAGGGCGA
CACCCTGGTGAACCGCATCGAGCTGAAGGGCATCGACTTCAAGGAGGACGGCAACATCCTGGGGCACAAG
CTGGAGTACAACTACAACAGCCACAACGTCTATATCATGGCCGACAAGCAGAAGAACGGCATCAAGGTGA
ACTTCAAGATCCGCCACAACATCGAGGACGGCAGCGTGCAGCTCGCCGACCACTACCAGCAGAACACCCC
CATCGGCGACGGCCCCGTGCTGCTGCCCGACAACCACTACCTGAGCACCCAGTCCGCCCTGAGCAAAGAC
CCCAACGAGAAGCGCGATCACATGGTCCTGCTGGAGTTCGTGACCGCCGCCGGGATCACTCTCGGCATGG
ACGAGCTGTACAAGCCAAGCTTGAATTCTGCAGATATCCAGCACAGTGGCGGCCGCATGGTGAACGTAAT
TAACGCGGAGATCATTAAGCAAAGCAAGCAATACAGGATCCTTGTCGAGAACGGCTTTAAAAAGGAAGAT
GTAGAGCGGGCATTAGTGATTGCTAATATGAACATCGAAGAGGCAGCCGATATGCTCCGTGCCAACTCAT
CCCTATCAATGGATGGTTGGCGTCGACATGATGAGTCCCTTGGATCTTATGCCGACCACAATAGTTCAAC
AAGCAGCGGTGGATTTGCTGGTCGTTACCCGGTCAACAGTGGACAACCTTCAATGTCCTTTCCTCATAAT
AACCTTATGAATAACATGGGAGGTACCGCTGTTACTGGAGGTAACAACAATACAAACATGACAGCTTTAC
AGGTGCAAAAGTATTTAAATCAAGGGCAACATGGTGTCGCTGTTGGACCGCAAGCCGTTGGTAATTCTTC
AGCAGTATCTGTCGGATTTGGTCAGAACACGTCTAACGCAGCAGTGGCAGGAGCAGCCTCTGCAAATATA
GCAGCAAATACAAACAACCAACCGTCTGGTCAGCAAATTCGCATGCTAGGCCAGCAAATTCAGTTGGCCA
TTCATAGTGGTTTCATATCTAGTCAGATATTGACTCAACCGCTAACTCAAACAACCCTTAACCTTTTAAA
CCAACTTCTTAGCAATATTAAGCATCTCCAGGCTGCACAGCAATCCCTTACCCGCGGGGGAAATGTCAAT
CCAATGGCAGTGAATGTGGCTATATCTAAATACAAGCAGCAAATCCAGAATTTACAGAACCAGATAAGTG
CACAACAGGCTGTGTATGTAAAACAGCAAAATATGCAACCAACTTCACAACAACAACAGCCCCAACAACA
GCAACTTCCTTCTGTTCATCTAAGTAACTCAGGCAACGACTATTTAAGAGGTCACGATGCAATAAATAAT
TTGCAAAGCAACTTTTCTGAGCTCAATATTAATAAGCCAAGTGGATATCAAGGAGCGTCCAATCAACAAT
CCCGATTAAATCAGTGGAAGCTTCCAGTATTAGATAAGGAGATCAACTCTGACAGTACGGAATTTTCTCG
TGCCCCAGGTGCAACGAAACAAAATTTGACGGCCAACACAAGCAACATAAACTCTTTGGGTCTTCAAAAC
GATAGTACATGGTCAACTGGACGCAGTATTGGTGACGGTTGGCCTGATCCCTCATCTGATAACGAGAATA
AAGACTGGTCTGTTGCTCAGCCAACTTCAGCAGCAACTGCTTACACTGATCTGGTCCAAGAGTTTGAGCC
AGGCAAGCCATGGAAGGGTTCACAGATCAAAAGCATAGAAGATGATCCCAGCATTACACCAGGAAGCGTT
GCTAGATCTCCATTGTCTATTAATTCGACGCCAAAAGATGCTGACATATTTGCCAATACCGGTAAAAATT
CACCGACTGATTTACCGCCACTAAGTTTATCGTCGTCTACATGGAGTTTTAATCCAAACCAAAATTATCC
GAGTCACAGTTGGTCTGACAATAGTCAACAATGTACCGCCACTTCGGAGCTTTGGACAAGCCCGCTAAAT
AAATCATCGTCTCGAGGTCCCCCGCCAGGATTGACTGCCAATTCAAATAAATCTGCAAATAGTAATGCGT
CAACGCCAACAACTATTACCGGAGGTGCGAATGGATGGTTACAGCCTCGAAGTGGCGGTGTTCAAACCAC
AAACACTAATTGGACAGGTGGTAACACCACTTGGGGCTCCAGTTGGTTGCTTTTGAAAAATCTAACAGCA
CAGATTGATGGTCCTACTTTGCGTACACTGTGTATGCAGCATGGGCCCCTTGTCAGCTTTCACCCGTATT
TGAACCAAGGAATTGCCTTATGTAAATATACTACTCGTGAGGAGGCGAACAAGGCGCAAATGGCGTTAAA
CAACTGTGTCCTCGCCAACACCACAATATTTGCTGAATCTCCCAGCGAGAACGAGGTGCAAAGCATTATG
CAGCACTTACCACAAACTCCTTCCTCTACAAGCTCTAGTGGAACTAGTGGTGGCAACGTCGGAGGCGTCG
GCACTTCAGCCAATAATGCAAACAGTGGTTCTGCAGCTTGTCTGTCCGGAAACAATAGCGGCAACGGAAA
CGGCAGCGCGAGCGGCGCCGGCAGCGGCAACAATGGCAACAGTAGCTGCAACAACAGTGCCGCCGGGGGG
GGCAGCAGCAGCAACAACACGATTACCACTGTAGCAAATTCGAATCTTGTTGGTTCTAGTGGCTCTGTCT
CAAATTCCTCTGGCGTTACTGCTAACTCTAGTACTGTTTCTGTAGTTAGTTGTACAGCGAGTGGGAATTC
CATAAATGGGGCAGGTACTGCAAACAGTTCTGGTTCAAAGAGTAGTGCAAACAATTTAGCTAGCGGCCAG
TCTAGCGCTTCTAACTTAACTAATAGCACCAATTCAACATGGCGACAAACTAGCCAAAACCAAGCTCTTC
AAAGTCAAAGCAGGCCATCAGGCAGAGAAGCTGACTTTGATTATATATCTCTCGTTTATTCCATTGTTGA
TGATTAATCTAGAGGGCCCGCGGTTCGAAGGTAAGCCTATCCCTAACCCTCTCCTCGGTCTCGATTCTAC
GCGTACCGGTCATCATCACCATCACCATTGAGTTTAAACCCGCTGATCAGCCTCGACTGTGCCTTCTAAG
GCCTGAGCTCGCTGATCAGCCTCGATCGAGGATCCAGACATGATAAGATACATTGATGAGTTTGGACAAA
CCACAACTAGAATGCAGTGAAAAAAATGCTTTATTTGTGAAATTTGTGATGCTATTGCTTTATTTGTAAC
CATTATAAGCTGCAATAAACAAGTTAACAACAACAATTGCATTCATTTTATGTTTCAGGTTCAGGGGGAG
GTGTGGGAGGTTTTTTAAAGCAAGTAAAACCTCTACAAATGTGGTATGGCTGATTATGATCAGTCGACCG
ATGCCCTTGAGAGCCTTCAACCCAGTCAGCTCCTTCCGGTGGGCGCGGGGCATGACTATCGTCGCCGCAC
TTATGACTGTCTTCTTTATCATGCAACTCGTAGGACAGGTGCCGGCAGCGCTCTGGGTCATTTTCGGCGA
GGACCGCTTTCGCTGGAGCGCGACGATGATCGGCCTGTCGCTTGCGGTATTCGGAATCTTGCACGCCCTC
GCTCAAGCCTTCGTCACTGGTCCCGCCACCAAACGTTTCGGCGAGAAGCAGGCCATTATCGCCGGCATGG
CGGCCGACGCGCTGGGCTACGTCTTGCTGGCGTTCGCGACGCGAGGCTGGATGGCCTTCCCCATTATGAT
TCTTCTCGCTTCCGGCGGCATCGGGATGCCCGCGTTGCAGGCCATGCTGTCCAGGCAGGTAGATGACGAC
CATCAGGGACAGCTTCAAGGATCGCTCGCGGCTCTTACCAGCCAGCAAAAGGCCAGGAACCGTAAAAAGG
CCGCGTTGCTGGCGTTTTTCCATAGGCTCCGCCCCCCTGACGAGCATCACAAAAATCGACGCTCAAGTCA
GAGGTGGCGAAACCCGACAGGACTATAAAGATACCAGGCGTTTCCCCCTGGAAGCTCCCTCGTGCGCTCT
CCTGTTCCGACCCTGCCGCTTACCGGATACCTGTCCGCCTTTCTCCCTTCGGGAAGCGTGGCGCTTTCTC
AATGCTCACGCTGTAGGTATCTCAGTTCGGTGTAGGTCGTTCGCTCCAAGCTGGGCTGTGTGCACGAACC
CCCCGTTCAGCCCGACCGCTGCGCCTTATCCGGTAACTATCGTCTTGAGTCCAACCCGGTAAGACACGAC
TTATCGCCACTGGCAGCAGCCACTGGTAACAGGATTAGCAGAGCGAGGTATGTAGGCGGTGCTACAGAGT
TCTTGAAGTGGTGGCCTAACTACGGCTACACTAGAAGGACAGTATTTGGTATCTGCGCTCTGCTGAAGCC
AGTTACCTTCGGAAAAAGAGTTGGTAGCTCTTGATCCGGCAAACAAACCACCGCTGGTAGCGGTGGTTTT
TTTGTTTGCAAGCAGCAGATTACGCGCAGAAAAAAAGGATCTCAAGAAGATCCTTTGATCTTTTCTACGG
GGTCTGACGCTCAGTGGAACGAAAACTCACGTTAAGGGATTTTGGTCATGAGATTATCAAAAAGGATCTT
CACCTAGATCCTTTTAAATTAAAAATGAAGTTTTAAATCAATCTAAAGTATATATGAGTAAACTTGGTCT
GACAGTTACCAATGCTTAATCAGTGAGGCACCTATCTCAGCGATCTGTCTATTTCGTTCATCCATAGTTG
CCTGACTCCCCGTCGTGTAGATAACTACGATACGGGAGGGCTTACCATCTGGCCCCAGTGCTGCAATGAT
ACCGCGAGACCCACGCTCACCGGCTCCAGATTTATCAGCAATAAACCAGCCAGCCGGAAGGGCCGAGCGC
AGAAGTGGTCCTGCAACTTTATCCGCCTCCATCCAGTCTATTAATTGTTGCCGGGAAGCTAGAGTAAGTA
GTTCGCCAGTTAATAGTTTGCGCAACGTTGTTGCCATTGCTGCAGGCATCGTGGTGTCACGCTCGTCGTT
TGGTATGGCTTCATTCAGCTCCGGTTCCCAACGATCAAGGCGAGTTACATGATCCCCCATGTTGTGCAAA
AAAGCGGTTAGCTCCTTCGGTCCTCCGATCGTTGTCAGAAGTAAGTTGGCCGCAGTGTTATCACTCATGG
TTATGGCAGCACTGCATAATTCTCTTACTGTCATGCCATCCGTAAGATGCTTTTCTGTGACTGGTGAGTA
CTCAACCAAGTCATTCTGAGAATAGTGTATGCGGCGACCGAGTTGCTCTTGCCCGGCGTCAACACGGGAT
AATACCGCGCCACATAGCAGAACTTTAAAAGTGCTCATCATTGGAAAACGTTCTTCGGGGCGAAAACTCT
CAAGGATCTTACCGCTGTTGAGATCCAGTTCGATGTAACCCACTCGTGCACCCAACTGATCTTCAGCATC
TTTTACTTTCACCAGCGTTTCTGGGTGAGCAAAAACAGGAAGGCAAAATGCCGCAAAAAAGGGAATAAGG
GCGACACGGAAATGTTGAATACTCATACTCTTCCTTTTTCAATATTATTGAAGCATTTATCAGGGTTATT
GTCTCATGAGCGGATACATATTTGAATGTATTTAGAAAAATAAACAAATAGGGGTTCCGCGCACATTTCC
CCGAAAAGTGCCACCTGACGTCTAAGAAACCATTATTATCATGACATTAACCTATAAAAATAGGCGTATC
ACGAGGCCCTTTCGT
Features (pLannotate 1.2.2; 10 found; start..end, strand, type, name):
     56..2568    +  promoter       Ac5 promoter: Drosophila melanogaster actin 5C promoter
   2588..3304    +  CDS            EGFP: EGFP is a basic (constitutively fluorescent) green fluorescent protein published in 1996, derived from Aequorea victoria. It is reported to be a rapidly-maturing weak dimer with moderate acid sensitivity.
   3347..5884    +  CDS            gw (fragment): GAWKY_DROME - Also known as GW182 From Drosophila melanogaster (Fruit fly).
   5910..5951    +  CDS            V5 tag: epitope tag from simian virus 5
   6051..6185    -  polyA_signal   SV40 poly(A) signal: SV40 polyadenylation signal
   6208..6292    -  CDS            large T antigen (fragment): large T antigen from SV40 (simian virus 40)
   6293..6763    +  CDS            TcR (fragment): tetracycline efflux protein; tet; confers resistance to tetracycline
   6807..7395    -  rep_origin     ori: high-copy-number ColE1/pMB1/pBR322/pUC origin of replication
   7566..8426    -  CDS            AmpR: β-lactamase; bla; confers resistance to ampicillin, carbenicillin, and related antibiotics
   8427..8531    -  promoter       AmpR promoter: bla
