[The description below was written by a language model from this plasmid's Addgene catalogue record and pLannotate feature annotations shown in this document.]
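Description:
pAc5.1B-EGFP-DmGW182_539-1384-dsRNAres_O is an insect-cell expression plasmid of 8,625 nt. The catalogue lists its backbone as unknown, although the name and the annotated parts point to a pAc5.1-type vector. It is propagated in E. coli through a ColE1/pUC-family origin and selected with ampicillin via the β-lactamase gene and its own promoter. The repository lists it as low copy, even though the origin is annotated as a high-copy type. Short fragments annotated as a tetracycline resistance gene and SV40 large T antigen appear to be non-functional backbone remnants.

The expression cassette is driven by the Drosophila melanogaster actin 5C promoter, which gives strong constitutive transcription in fly cell lines. Downstream lies an EGFP coding sequence followed by a fragment of the Drosophila gw gene (GW182), which by the construct name spans residues 539–1384, so the protein is expected to be made as an N-terminally EGFP-tagged fusion. A V5 epitope tag is annotated after the insert, but the record does not say whether it is in frame or preceded by a stop codon. An SV40 polyadenylation signal follows the cassette. The insert differs from the reference transcript by two amino-acid changes, V704A and N799S, and one silent substitution.

The "dsRNAres" label indicates a version meant to resist a dsRNA used to knock down the endogenous gene, though the record does not describe how resistance was achieved. Such constructs are typically used in complementation assays, where endogenous GW182 is depleted and a truncated protein is tested for rescue. The associated study examined how GW182 interactions with PABP and deadenylases contribute to translational repression and degradation of miRNA targets.
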