Addgene plasmid #147152: pAc5.1B-EGFP-DmGW182_539-1384-dsRNAres_O
Purpose: Insect Expression of DmGW182_539-1384-dsRNAres
Depositing lab: Elisa Izaurralde. Depositing organization: Max Planck Institute for Developmental Biology. Publication: The interactions of GW182 proteins with PABP and deadenylases are required for both translational repression and degradation of miRNA targets. Huntzinger E, Kuzuoglu-Ozturk D, Braun JE, Eulalio A, Wohlbold L, Izaurralde E. Nucleic Acids Res. 2013 Jan;41(2):978-94. doi: 10.1093/nar/gks1078. Epub 2012 Nov 21. PubMed 23172285.
Backbone
  Vector backbone: Unknown
  Vector type: Insect Expression
Growth in bacteria
  Bacterial resistance: Ampicillin, 100 μg/mL
  Growth temperature: 37°C
  Growth strain: DH5alpha
  Copy number: Low Copy
Gene/Insert
  Gene/Insert name: DmGW182_539-1384-dsRNAres
  Species: D. melanogaster (fly)
  Mutation: Two non silent mutations V704A and N799S and one silent mutation G2295A compared to the sequence given by NM_166780 varA.
  Entrez Gene: gw (a.k.a. Dmel_CG31992, CG11484, CG31992, CG9905, Dmel\CG31992, GQ182, GW, GW182, Gw, Gw182, anon-EST:Posey205, dGW182, gw182)
  Cloning method: Unknown
Terms and licenses: Academic/Nonprofit Terms; Industry Terms: Not Available to Industry
Depositor comments: Plasmids from this collection were made available to the research community and donated after the lab closed. Please note that the sequence provided by the depositing laboratory may be theoretical/predicted or based on Sanger sequencing results. There may be discrepancies between sequencing results obtained by Addgene and the depositor sequence. If an Addgene verified sequence is not available, please contact before placing your order to request that our lab fully sequence the plasmid.
How to cite: pAc5.1B-EGFP-DmGW182_539-1384-dsRNAres_O was a gift from Elisa Izaurralde (Addgene plasmid # 147152 ; http://n2t.net/addgene:147152 ; RRID:Addgene_147152)
